>Addgene plasmid #35298 | pBbA4a-RFP | depositor full sequence | sequence record 42965 | pBbA4a-RFP sequence 4616 bps
GACGTCTCAGCTTTTCAGCCGCCGCCAGAACGTCGTCCGGCTGATGCCTAAATAATTCGCCGCTGCTGTT
TTATCGCCATTAAATTTCTCCAGTGCCTGTTGTGGTGTCAGTAAGCGTGGAGCGGGAGTTTTCGCCGACT
CGCGCGCCAGTTCCGGCAGTAGCAGCTGCAAAAATTGCGGCGTTAAATCCGGCGTCGGTTCCACACTTAA
AAATAGCGCCAGTCGCTCCATCATATTGCGCAGTTCACGAATATTGCCCGGCCAGTCGTAGTGCACCAGC
ACGGTTTCGCTTGCCTGTAATCCCTGGCGTAATGCGGCAGAAAACGGGGTGGAGAGCGCCGCCAGAGACA
CTTTCAAAAAGCTTTCCGCCAGTGGCAGAATATCCGCCACCCGCTCGCGCAGTGGTGGCAATTGCAGACG
CAAAATACTCAGCCGATAAAACAGGTCACGGCGAAACTGCCCTTGCCGCATATCTTCTTCCAGATTGCAG
TGAGTGGCGCTAATGACCCGCACATCCACCGGAACAGGCTGATGCCCGCCGACGCGGGTGACCTCTTTTT
CTTCCAGCACCCGCAGCAGCCGGGTCTGCAACGGCAGCGGCATTTCGCCAATCTCATCGAGAAACAGCGT
ACCTCCGTGGGCGATTTCAAACAGCCCGGCGCGACCGCCGCGTCGCGAGCCGGTAAACGCCCCTTCCTCA
TAGCCAAACAGTTCTGCTTCCAGCAGCGATTCGGCAATCGCCCCGCAGTTGACTGCAACAAACGGATGCG
ACTTTTTGCCCTGTCGCGCATCGTGGCGGGCAAAATATTCCCGATGAATCGCCTGGGCCGCCAGCTCTTT
GCCCGTCCCCGTTTCCCCCTCAATCAACACCGCTGCACTGGAGCGGGCATACAGCAAAATAGTCTGCCGT
ACTTGTTCCATCTGTGGTGATTGACCGAGCATATCGCCCAGCACGTAACGAGTTCTCAGGGCGTTGCGGG
TGGCATCGTGAGTGTTATGGCGTAACGACATGCGCGTCATATCCAGCGCATCGCTGAACGCCTGGCGCAC
GGTGGCGGCGGAATAGATAAAAATTCCGGTCATTCCGGCTTCTTCTGCCAGATCGGTAATCAGCCCCGCG
CCGACCACCGCTTCGGTGCCGTTAGCTTTTAGCTCGTTAATCTGCCCGCGTGCGTCTTCTTCGGTAATGT
AGCTACGTTGATCGAGGCGCAAATTAAAGGTTTTTTGAAACGCCACCAGTGCCGGAATAGTTTCCTGATA
AGTGACAACGCCGATAGAAGAGGTGAGTTTTCCGGCTTTTGCCAGTGCCTGTAACACATCGTAGCCGCTC
GGTTTAATCAAAATAACTGGCACTGACAGGCGGCTTTTCAGGTACGCGCCGTTAGATCCAGCGGCGATGA
TGGCGTCACAGCGTTCGTTTGCCAGTTTCTTGTGGATGTAGGTCACCGCTTTTTCAAAGCCAAGCTGGAT
AGGGGTAATGTTCGCCAGGTGATCAAACTCAAGGCTGATATCGCGAAACAGCTCGAACAGGCGCGTTACA
GATACCGTCCAGATAACCGGTTTGTCGTCATTAAGCCGTGGTGGATGTGCCATAGCGCACCGCAAAGTTA
AGAAACCGAATATTGGGTTTAGTCTTGTTTCATAATTGTTGCAATGAAACGCGGTGAAACATTGCCTGAA
ACGTTAACTGAAACGCATATTTGCGGATTAGTTCATGACTTTATCTCTAACAAATTGAAATTAAACATTT
AATTTTATTAAGGCAATTGTGGCACACCCCTTGCTTTGTCTTTATCAACGCAAATAACAAGTTGATAACA
AGAATTCAAAAGATCTTTTAAGAAGGAGATATACATATGGCGAGTAGCGAAGACGTTATCAAAGAGTTCA
TGCGTTTCAAAGTTCGTATGGAAGGTTCCGTTAACGGTCACGAGTTCGAAATCGAAGGTGAAGGTGAAGG
TCGTCCGTACGAAGGTACCCAGACCGCTAAACTGAAAGTTACCAAAGGTGGTCCGCTGCCGTTCGCTTGG
GACATCCTGTCCCCGCAGTTCCAGTACGGTTCCAAAGCTTACGTTAAACACCCGGCTGACATCCCGGACT
ACCTGAAACTGTCCTTCCCGGAAGGTTTCAAATGGGAACGTGTTATGAACTTCGAAGACGGTGGTGTTGT
TACCGTTACCCAGGACTCCTCCCTGCAAGACGGTGAGTTCATCTACAAAGTTAAACTGCGTGGTACCAAC
TTCCCGTCCGACGGTCCGGTTATGCAGAAAAAAACCATGGGTTGGGAAGCTTCCACCGAACGTATGTACC
CGGAAGACGGTGCTCTGAAAGGTGAAATCAAAATGCGTCTGAAACTGAAAGACGGTGGTCACTACGACGC
TGAAGTTAAAACCACCTACATGGCTAAAAAACCGGTTCAGCTGCCGGGTGCTTACAAAACCGACATCAAA
CTGGACATCACCTCCCACAACGAAGACTACACCATCGTTGAACAGTACGAACGTGCTGAAGGTCGTCACT
CCACCGGTGCTTAAGGATCCAAACTCGAGTAAGGATCTCCAGGCATCAAATAAAACGAAAGGCTCAGTCG
AAAGACTGGGCCTTTCGTTTTATCTGTTGTTTGTCGGTGAACGCTCTCTACTAGAGTCACACTGGCTCAC
CTTCGGGTGGGCCTTTCTGCGTTTATACCTAGGGATATATTCCGCTTCCTCGCTCACTGACTCGCTACGC
TCGGTCGTTCGACTGCGGCGAGCGGAAATGGCTTACGAACGGGGCGGAGATTTCCTGGAAGATGCCAGGA
AGATACTTAACAGGGAAGTGAGAGGGCCGCGGCAAAGCCGTTTTTCCATAGGCTCCGCCCCCCTGACAAG
CATCACGAAATCTGACGCTCAAATCAGTGGTGGCGAAACCCGACAGGACTATAAAGATACCAGGCGTTTC
CCCCTGGCGGCTCCCTCGTGCGCTCTCCTGTTCCTGCCTTTCGGTTTACCGGTGTCATTCCGCTGTTATG
GCCGCGTTTGTCTCATTCCACGCCTGACACTCAGTTCCGGGTAGGCAGTTCGCTCCAAGCTGGACTGTAT
GCACGAACCCCCCGTTCAGTCCGACCGCTGCGCCTTATCCGGTAACTATCGTCTTGAGTCCAACCCGGAA
AGACATGCAAAAGCACCACTGGCAGCAGCCACTGGTAATTGATTTAGAGGAGTTAGTCTTGAAGTCATGC
GCCGGTTAAGGCTAAACTGAAAGGACAAGTTTTGGTGACTGCGCTCCTCCAAGCCAGTTACCTCGGTTCA
AAGAGTTGGTAGCTCAGAGAACCTTCGAAAAACCGCCCTGCAAGGCGGTTTTTTCGTTTTCAGAGCAAGA
GATTACGCGCAGACCAAAACGATCTCAAGAAGATCATCTTATTAATCAGATAAAATATTTCTAGATTTCA
GTGCAATTTATCTCTTCAAATGTAGCACCTGAAGTCAGCCCCATACGATATAAGTTGTTACTAGTGCTTG
GATTCTCACCAATAAAAAACGCCCGGCGGCAACCGAGCGTTCTGAACAAATCCAGATGGAGTTCTGAGGT
CATTACTGGATCTATCAACAGGAGTCCAAGCGAGCTCGTAAACTTGGTCTGACAGTTACCAATGCTTAAT
CAGTGAGGCACCTATCTCAGCGATCTGTCTATTTCGTTCATCCATAGTTGCCTGACTCCCCGTCGTGTAG
ATAACTACGATACGGGAGGGCTTACCATCTGGCCCCAGTGCTGCAATGATACCGCGAGACCCACGCTCAC
CGGCTCCAGATTTATCAGCAATAAACCAGCCAGCCGGAAGGGCCGAGCGCAGAAGTGGTCCTGCAACTTT
ATCCGCCTCCATCCAGTCTATTAATTGTTGCCGGGAAGCTAGAGTAAGTAGTTCGCCAGTTAATAGTTTG
CGCAACGTTGTTGCCATTGCTACAGGCATCGTGGTGTCACGCTCGTCGTTTGGTATGGCTTCATTCAGCT
CCGGTTCCCAACGATCAAGGCGAGTTACATGATCCCCCATGTTGTGCAAAAAAGCGGTTAGCTCCTTCGG
TCCTCCGATCGTTGTCAGAAGTAAGTTGGCCGCAGTGTTATCACTCATGGTTATGGCAGCACTGCATAAT
TCTCTTACTGTCATGCCATCCGTAAGATGCTTTTCTGTGACTGGTGAGTACTCAACCAAGTCATTCTGAG
AATAGTGTATGCGGCGACCGAGTTGCTCTTGCCCGGCGTCAATACGGGATAATACCGCGCCACATAGCAG
AACTTTAAAAGTGCTCATCATTGGAAAACGTTCTTCGGGGCGAAAACTCTCAAGGATCTTACCGCTGTTG
AGATCCAGTTCGATGTAACCCACTCGTGCACCCAACTGATCTTCAGCATCTTTTACTTTCACCAGCGTTT
CTGGGTGAGCAAAAACAGGAAGGCAAAATGCCGCAAAAAAGGGAATAAGGGCGACACGGAAATGTTGAAT
ACTCATACTCTTCCTTTTTCAATATTATTGAAGCATTTATCAGGGTTATTGTCTCATGAGCGGATACATA
TTTGAATGTATTTAGAAAAATAAACAAATAGGGGTTCCGCGCACATTTCCCCGAAAAGTGCCACCT
Features (pLannotate 1.2.2; 9 found; start..end, strand, type, name):
     10..1593    -  CDS            prpR: PRPR_ECOLI - Also known as yahP. Experimental evidence at protein level: Swiss-Prot protein existence level 1. Involved in the transcriptional regulation of the propionate catabolism operon. From Escherichia coli (strain K12).
   1857..2534    +  CDS            mRFP1: monomeric derivative of DsRed (Campbell et al., 2002)
   2567..2638    +  terminator     rrnB T1 terminator: transcription terminator T1 from the E. coli rrnB gene
   2654..2681    +  terminator     T7Te terminator: phage T7 early transcription terminator
   2700..2755    -  rep_origin     RSF ori (fragment): Plasmids containing the RSF 1030 origin of replication can be propagated in E. coli cells that contain additional plasmids with compatible origins.
   2843..3388    -  rep_origin     p15A ori: Plasmids containing the medium-copy-number p15A origin of replication can be propagated in E. coli cells that contain a second plasmid with the ColE1 origin.
   3502..3596    -  terminator     lambda t0 terminator: transcription terminator from phage lambda
   3626..4486    -  CDS            AmpR: β-lactamase; bla; confers resistance to ampicillin, carbenicillin, and related antibiotics
   4487..4591    -  promoter       AmpR promoter: bla
