[The description below was written by a language model from this plasmid's Addgene catalogue record and pLannotate feature annotations shown in this document.]
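Description:
pBbA4a-RFP is a bacterial expression plasmid from the BglBrick (pBb) family of modular synthetic biology vectors, built as a standardized platform for gene expression in E. coli. The full sequence is about 4.6 kb, made up of a roughly 3.9 kb backbone and a 678 bp reporter insert. It replicates from the p15A origin, which the catalogue lists as low copy and which is compatible with ColE1-type plasmids, so it can be maintained alongside a second vector in the same cell. Selection is by ampicillin, through a β-lactamase gene driven by its own bla promoter and followed by a lambda t0 terminator. The annotation software also flags a short fragment resembling the RSF origin next to p15A. At that length it is most likely a partial sequence match rather than a functional second origin.

The payload is mRFP1, a monomeric red fluorescent derivative of DsRed, recorded as being under the "ProE" promoter. The promoter itself is not annotated in the feature table, but it would lie in the gap between the RFP coding sequence and a divergently oriented prpR gene. prpR encodes the E. coli transcriptional regulator of the propionate catabolism operon, so this arrangement points to a propionate-responsive expression system in which the plasmid carries its own regulator. The record does not spell out the induction details. Downstream of RFP, tandem rrnB T1 and T7Te terminators insulate the expression cassette from the origin and the resistance marker. With RFP as a placeholder reporter, the plasmid serves to characterize the output of this particular promoter, origin and marker combination. The reporter can also be swapped by restriction cloning for a gene of interest.
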