Addgene plasmid #35298: pBbA4a-RFP
Depositing lab: Jay Keasling. Depositing organization: University of California, Berkeley. Publication: BglBrick vectors and datasheets: A synthetic biology platform for gene expression. Lee TS, Krupa RA, Zhang F, Hajimorad M, Holtz WJ, Prasad N, Lee SK, Keasling JD. J Biol Eng. 2011 Sep 20;5:12. 10.1186/1754-1611-5-12 PubMed 21933410.
Backbone
  Vector backbone: pBb
  Backbone size w/o insert (bp): 3938
  Vector type: Bacterial Expression, Synthetic Biology
Growth in bacteria
  Bacterial resistance: Ampicillin, 100 μg/mL
  Growth temperature: 37°C
  Growth strain: DH5alpha
  Copy number: Low Copy
Gene/Insert
  Gene/Insert name: RFP (alt name: JBEI Part ID: JPUB_000064)
  Species: Synthetic
  Insert size (bp): 678
  Promoter: ProE
  Cloning method: Restriction Enzyme
  Sequencing primers: 5′ jkRFP-R (gctttggaaccgtactggaa); 3′ jkRFP-F (tggtcactacgacgctgaag)
Terms and licenses: Academic/Nonprofit Terms; Industry Terms: Not Available to Industry
Depositor comments: JBEI Part ID: JPUB_000064; Origin: p15A
How to cite: pBbA4a-RFP was a gift from Jay Keasling (Addgene plasmid # 35298 ; http://n2t.net/addgene:35298 ; RRID:Addgene_35298)
