>Addgene plasmid #35298 | pBbA4a-RFP | addgene partial sequence | sequence record 43562 | jkRFP-F 5'-tggtcactacgacgctgaag-3'
CAGCTGCCGGGTGCTTACAAAACCGACATCAAACTGGACATCACCTCCCACAACGAAGACTACACCATCG
TTGAACAGTACGAACGTGCTGAAGGTCGTCACTCCACCGGTGCTTAAGGATCCAAACTCGAGTAAGGATC
TCCAGGCATCAAATAAAACGAAAGGCTCAGTCGAAAGACTGGGCCTTTCGTTTTATCTGTTGTTTGTCGG
TGAACGCTCTCTACTAGAGTCACACTGGCTCACCTTCGGGTGGGCCTTTCTGCGTTTATACCTAGGGATA
TATTCCGCTTCCTCGCTCACTGACTCGCTACGCTCGGTCGTTCGACTGCGGCGAGCGGAAATGGCTTACG
AACGGGGCGGAGATTTCCTGGAAGATGCCAGGAAGATACTTAACAGGGAAGTGAGAGGGCCGCGGCAAAG
CCGTTTTTCCATAGGCTCCGCCCCCCTGACAAGCATCACGAAATCTGACGCTCAAATCAGTGGTGGCGAA
ACCCGACAGGACTATAAAGATACCAGGCGTTTCCCCCTGGCGGCTCCCTCGTGCGCTCTCCTGTTCCTGC
CTTTCGGTTTACCGGTGTCATTCCGCTGTTATGGCCGCGTTTGTCTCATTCCACGCCTGACACTCAGTTC
CGGGTAGGCAGTTCGCTCCAAGCTGGACTGTATGCACGAACCCCCCGTTCAGTCCGACCGCTGCGCCTTA
TCCGGTAACTATCGTCTTGAGTCCAACCCGGAAAGACATGCAAAAGCACCACTGGCAGCAGCCACTGGTA
ATTGATTTAGAGGAGTTAGTCTTGAAGTCATGCGCCGGTTAA
