>Addgene plasmid #35298 | pBbA4a-RFP | addgene partial sequence | sequence record 43563 | jkRFP-R 5'-gctttggaaccgtactggaa-3'
GAACGGCAGCGGACCACCTTTGGTAACTTTCAGTTTAGCGGTCTGGGTACCTTCGTACGGACGACCTTCA
CCTTCACCTTCGATTTCGAACTCGTGACCGTTAACGGAACCTTCCATACGAACTTTGAAACGCATGAACT
CTTTGATAACGTCTTCGCTACTCGCCATATGTATATCTCCTTCTTAAAAGATCTTTTGAATTCTTGTTAT
CAACTTGTTATTTGCGTTGATAAAGACAAAGCAAGGGGTGTGCCACAATTGCCTTAATAAAATTAAATGT
TTAATTTCAATTTGTTAGAGATAAAGTCATGAACTAATCCGCAAATATGCGTTTCAGTTAACGTTTCAGG
CAATGTTTCACCGCGTTTCATTGCAACAATTATGAAACAAGACTAAACCCAATATTCGGTTTCTTAACTT
TGCGGTGCGCTATGGCACATCCACCACGGCTTAATGACGACAAACCGGTTATCTGGACGGTATCTGTAAC
GCGCCTGTTCGAGCTGTTTCGCGATATCAGCCTTGAGTTTGATCACCTGGCGAACATTACCCCTATCCAG
CTTGGCTTTGAAAAAGCGGTGACCTACATCCACAAGAAACTGGCAAACGAACGCTGTGACGCCATCATCG
CCGCTGGATCTAACGGCGCGTACCTGAAAAGCCGCCTGTCAGTGCCAGTTATTTTGATTAAACCGAGCGG
CTACGATGTGTTACAGGCACTGGCAAAAGCCGGAAAACTCACCTCTTCTATCGGCGTTGTCAC
